>Addgene plasmid #239306 | LentiCRISPR-B_sgRNA_EXOSC8 (pP18(T)_B1-AVA4071) | addgene full sequence | sequence record 479141 | Addgene NGS Result
TTAATGTAGTCTTATGCAATACTCTTGTAGTCTTGCAACATGGTAACGATGAGTTAGCAACATGCCTTAC
AAGGAGAGAAAAAGCACCGTGCATGCCGATTGGTGGAAGTAAGGTGGTACGATCGTGCCTTATTAGGAAG
GCAACAGACGGGTCTGACATGGATTGGACGAACCACTGAATTGCCGCATTGCAGAGATATTGTATTTAAG
TGCCTAGCTCGATACATAAACGGGTCTCTCTGGTTAGACCAGATCTGAGCCTGGGAGCTCTCTGGCTAAC
TAGGGAACCCACTGCTTAAGCCTCAATAAAGCTTGCCTTGAGTGCTTCAAGTAGTGTGTGCCCGTCTGTT
GTGTGACTCTGGTAACTAGAGATCCCTCAGACCCTTTTAGTCAGTGTGGAAAATCTCTAGCAGTGGCGCC
CGAACAGGGACTTGAAAGCGAAAGGGAAACCAGAGGAGCTCTCTCGACGCAGGACTCGGCTTGCTGAAGC
GCGCACGGCAAGAGGCGAGGGGCGGCGACTGGTGAGTACGCCAAAAATTTTGACTAGCGGAGGCTAGAAG
GAGAGAGATGGGTGCGAGAGCGTCAGTATTAAGCGGGGGAGAATTAGATCGCGATGGGAAAAAATTCGGT
TAAGGCCAGGGGGAAAGAAAAAATATAAATTAAAACATATAGTATGGGCAAGCAGGGAGCTAGAACGATT
CGCAGTTAATCCTGGCCTGTTAGAAACATCAGAAGGCTGTAGACAAATACTGGGACAGCTACAACCATCC
CTTCAGACAGGATCAGAAGAACTTAGATCATTATATAATACAGTAGCAACCCTCTATTGTGTGCATCAAA
GGATAGAGATAAAAGACACCAAGGAAGCTTTAGACAAGATAGAGGAAGAGCAAAACAAAAGTAAGACCAC
CGCACAGCAAGCGGCCGCTGATCTTCAGACCTGGAGGAGGAGATATGAGGGACAATTGGAGAAGTGAATT
ATATAAATATAAAGTAGTAAAAATTGAACCATTAGGAGTAGCACCCACCAAGGCAAAGAGAAGAGTGGTG
CAGAGAGAAAAAAGAGCAGTGGGAATAGGAGCTTTGTTCCTTGGGTTCTTGGGAGCAGCAGGAAGCACTA
TGGGCGCAGCGTCAATGACGCTGACGGTACAGGCCAGACAATTATTGTCTGGTATAGTGCAGCAGCAGAA
CAATTTGCTGAGGGCTATTGAGGCGCAACAGCATCTGTTGCAACTCACAGTCTGGGGCATCAAGCAGCTC
CAGGCAAGAATCCTGGCTGTGGAAAGATACCTAAAGGATCAACAGCTCCTGGGGATTTGGGGTTGCTCTG
GAAAACTCATTTGCACCACTGCTGTGCCTTGGAATGCTAGTTGGAGTAATAAATCTCTGGAACAGATTTG
GAATCACACGACCTGGATGGAGTGGGACAGAGAAATTAACAATTACACAAGCTTAATACACTCCTTAATT
GAAGAATCGCAAAACCAGCAAGAAAAGAATGAACAAGAATTATTGGAATTAGATAAATGGGCAAGTTTGT
GGAATTGGTTTAACATAACAAATTGGCTGTGGTATATAAAATTATTCATAATGATAGTAGGAGGCTTGGT
AGGTTTAAGAATAGTTTTTGCTGTACTTTCTATAGTGAATAGAGTTAGGCAGGGATATTCACCATTATCG
TTTCAGACCCACCTCCCAACCCCGAGGGGACCCAGAGAGGGCCTATTTCCCATGATTCCTTCATATTTGC
ATATACGATACAAGGCTGTTAGAGAGATAATTAGAATTAATTTGACTGTAAACACAAAGATATTAGTACA
AAATACGTGACGTAGAAAGTAATAATTTCTTGGGTAGTTTGCAGTTTTAAAATTATGTTTTAAAATGGAC
TATCATATGCTTACCGTAACTTGAAAGTATTTCGATTTCTTGGCTTTATATATCTTGTGGAAAGGACGAA
ACACCGCTTACCGATGTTGACAGTTGGTTTTAGAGCTAGAAATAGCAAGTTAAAATAAGGCTAGTCCGTT
ATCAACTTGAAAAAGTGGCACCGAGTCGGTGCTTTTTTGAATTCTAGATCTTGAGACAAATGGCAGTATT
CATCCACAATTTTAAAAGAAAAGGGGGGATTGGGGGGTACAGTGCAGGGGAAAGAATAGTAGACATAATA
GCAACAGACATACAAACTAAAGAATTACAAAAACAAATTACAAAAATTCAAAATTTTCGGGTTTATTACA
GGGACAGCAGAGATCCACTTTGGCGCCGGCTCGAGTGGCTCCGGTGCCCGTCAGTGGGCAGAGCGCACAT
CGCCCACAGTCCCCGAGAAGTTGGGGGGAGGGGTCGGCAATTGAACCGGTGCCTAGAGAAGGTGGCGCGG
GGTAAACTGGGAAAGTGATGTCGTGTACTGGCTCCGCCTTTTTCCCGAGGGTGGGGGAGAACCGTATATA
AGTGCAGTAGTCGCCGTGAACGTTCTTTTTCGCAACGGGTTTGCCGCCAGAACACAGGTGTCGTGACGCG
GGATCCGCCACCATGGATTACAAAGACGATGACGATAAGATGGCCCCAAAGAAGAAGCGGAAGGTCGGTA
TCCACGGAGTCCCAGCAGCCGACAAGAAGTACAGCATCGGCCTGGACATCGGCACCAACTCTGTGGGCTG
GGCCGTGATCACCGACGAGTACAAGGTGCCCAGCAAGAAATTCAAGGTGCTGGGCAACACCGACCGGCAC
AGCATCAAGAAGAACCTGATCGGAGCCCTGCTGTTCGACAGCGGCGAAACAGCCGAGGCCACCCGGCTGA
AGAGAACCGCCAGAAGAAGATACACCAGACGGAAGAACCGGATCTGCTATCTGCAAGAGATCTTCAGCAA
CGAGATGGCCAAGGTGGACGACAGCTTCTTCCACAGACTGGAAGAGTCCTTCCTGGTGGAAGAGGATAAG
AAGCACGAGCGGCACCCCATCTTCGGCAACATCGTGGACGAGGTGGCCTACCACGAGAAGTACCCCACCA
TCTACCACCTGAGAAAGAAACTGGTGGACAGCACCGACAAGGCCGACCTGCGGCTGATCTATCTGGCCCT
GGCCCACATGATCAAGTTCCGGGGCCACTTCCTGATCGAGGGCGACCTGAACCCCGACAACAGCGACGTG
GACAAGCTGTTCATCCAGCTGGTGCAGACCTACAACCAGCTGTTCGAGGAAAACCCCATCAACGCCAGCG
GCGTGGACGCCAAGGCCATCCTGTCTGCCAGACTGAGCAAGAGCAGACGGCTGGAAAATCTGATCGCCCA
GCTGCCCGGCGAGAAGAAGAATGGCCTGTTCGGAAACCTGATTGCCCTGAGCCTGGGCCTGACCCCCAAC
TTCAAGAGCAACTTCGACCTGGCCGAGGATGCCAAACTGCAGCTGAGCAAGGACACCTACGACGACGACC
TGGACAACCTGCTGGCCCAGATCGGCGACCAGTACGCCGACCTGTTTCTGGCCGCCAAGAACCTGTCCGA
CGCCATCCTGCTGAGCGACATCCTGAGAGTGAACACCGAGATCACCAAGGCCCCCCTGAGCGCCTCTATG
ATCAAGAGATACGACGAGCACCACCAGGACCTGACCCTGCTGAAAGCTCTCGTGCGGCAGCAGCTGCCTG
AGAAGTACAAAGAGATTTTCTTCGACCAGAGCAAGAACGGCTACGCCGGCTACATTGACGGCGGAGCCAG
CCAGGAAGAGTTCTACAAGTTCATCAAGCCCATCCTGGAAAAGATGGACGGCACCGAGGAACTGCTCGTG
AAGCTGAACAGAGAGGACCTGCTGCGGAAGCAGCGGACCTTCGACAACGGCAGCATCCCCCACCAGATCC
ACCTGGGAGAGCTGCACGCCATTCTGCGGCGGCAGGAAGATTTTTACCCATTCCTGAAGGACAACCGGGA
AAAGATCGAGAAGATCCTGACCTTCCGCATCCCCTACTACGTGGGCCCTCTGGCCAGGGGAAACAGCAGA
TTCGCCTGGATGACCAGAAAGAGCGAGGAAACCATCACCCCCTGGAACTTCGAGGAAGTGGTGGACAAGG
GCGCTTCCGCCCAGAGCTTCATCGAGCGGATGACCAACTTCGATAAGAACCTGCCCAACGAGAAGGTGCT
GCCCAAGCACAGCCTGCTGTACGAGTACTTCACCGTGTATAACGAGCTGACCAAAGTGAAATACGTGACC
GAGGGAATGAGAAAGCCCGCCTTCCTGAGCGGCGAGCAGAAAAAGGCCATCGTGGACCTGCTGTTCAAGA
CCAACCGGAAAGTGACCGTGAAGCAGCTGAAAGAGGACTACTTCAAGAAAATCGAGTGCTTCGACTCCGT
GGAAATCTCCGGCGTGGAAGATCGGTTCAACGCCTCCCTGGGCACATACCACGATCTGCTGAAAATTATC
AAGGACAAGGACTTCCTGGACAATGAGGAAAACGAGGACATTCTGGAAGATATCGTGCTGACCCTGACAC
TGTTTGAGGACAGAGAGATGATCGAGGAACGGCTGAAAACCTATGCCCACCTGTTCGACGACAAAGTGAT
GAAGCAGCTGAAGCGGCGGAGATACACCGGCTGGGGCAGGCTGAGCCGGAAGCTGATCAACGGCATCCGG
GACAAGCAGTCCGGCAAGACAATCCTGGATTTCCTGAAGTCCGACGGCTTCGCCAACAGAAACTTCATGC
AGCTGATCCACGACGACAGCCTGACCTTTAAAGAGGACATCCAGAAAGCCCAGGTGTCCGGCCAGGGCGA
TAGCCTGCACGAGCACATTGCCAATCTGGCCGGCAGCCCCGCCATTAAGAAGGGCATCCTGCAGACAGTG
AAGGTGGTGGACGAGCTCGTGAAAGTGATGGGCCGGCACAAGCCCGAGAACATCGTGATCGAAATGGCCA
GAGAGAACCAGACCACCCAGAAGGGACAGAAGAACAGCCGCGAGAGAATGAAGCGGATCGAAGAGGGCAT
CAAAGAGCTGGGCAGCCAGATCCTGAAAGAACACCCCGTGGAAAACACCCAGCTGCAGAACGAGAAGCTG
TACCTGTACTACCTGCAGAATGGGCGGGATATGTACGTGGACCAGGAACTGGACATCAACCGGCTGTCCG
ACTACGATGTGGACCATATCGTGCCTCAGAGCTTTCTGAAGGACGACTCCATCGACAACAAGGTGCTGAC
CAGAAGCGACAAGAACCGGGGCAAGAGCGACAACGTGCCCTCCGAAGAGGTCGTGAAGAAGATGAAGAAC
TACTGGCGGCAGCTGCTGAACGCCAAGCTGATTACCCAGAGAAAGTTCGACAATCTGACCAAGGCCGAGA
GAGGCGGCCTGAGCGAACTGGATAAGGCCGGCTTCATCAAGAGACAGCTGGTGGAAACCCGGCAGATCAC
AAAGCACGTGGCACAGATCCTGGACTCCCGGATGAACACTAAGTACGACGAGAATGACAAGCTGATCCGG
GAAGTGAAAGTGATCACCCTGAAGTCCAAGCTGGTGTCCGATTTCCGGAAGGATTTCCAGTTTTACAAAG
TGCGCGAGATCAACAACTACCACCACGCCCACGACGCCTACCTGAACGCCGTCGTGGGAACCGCCCTGAT
CAAAAAGTACCCTAAGCTGGAAAGCGAGTTCGTGTACGGCGACTACAAGGTGTACGACGTGCGGAAGATG
ATCGCCAAGAGCGAGCAGGAAATCGGCAAGGCTACCGCCAAGTACTTCTTCTACAGCAACATCATGAACT
TTTTCAAGACCGAGATTACCCTGGCCAACGGCGAGATCCGGAAGCGGCCTCTGATCGAGACAAACGGCGA
AACCGGGGAGATCGTGTGGGATAAGGGCCGGGATTTTGCCACCGTGCGGAAAGTGCTGAGCATGCCCCAA
GTGAATATCGTGAAAAAGACCGAGGTGCAGACAGGCGGCTTCAGCAAAGAGTCTATCCTGCCCAAGAGGA
ACAGCGATAAGCTGATCGCCAGAAAGAAGGACTGGGACCCTAAGAAGTACGGCGGCTTCGACAGCCCCAC
CGTGGCCTATTCTGTGCTGGTGGTGGCCAAAGTGGAAAAGGGCAAGTCCAAGAAACTGAAGAGTGTGAAA
GAGCTGCTGGGGATCACCATCATGGAAAGAAGCAGCTTCGAGAAGAATCCCATCGACTTTCTGGAAGCCA
AGGGCTACAAAGAAGTGAAAAAGGACCTGATCATCAAGCTGCCTAAGTACTCCCTGTTCGAGCTGGAAAA
CGGCCGGAAGAGAATGCTGGCCTCTGCCGGCGAACTGCAGAAGGGAAACGAACTGGCCCTGCCCTCCAAA
TATGTGAACTTCCTGTACCTGGCCAGCCACTATGAGAAGCTGAAGGGCTCCCCCGAGGATAATGAGCAGA
AACAGCTGTTTGTGGAACAGCACAAGCACTACCTGGACGAGATCATCGAGCAGATCAGCGAGTTCTCCAA
GAGAGTGATCCTGGCCGACGCTAATCTGGACAAAGTGCTGTCCGCCTACAACAAGCACCGGGATAAGCCC
ATCAGAGAGCAGGCCGAGAATATCATCCACCTGTTTACCCTGACCAATCTGGGAGCCCCTGCCGCCTTCA
AGTACTTTGACACCACCATCGACCGGAAGAGGTACACCAGCACCAAAGAGGTGCTGGACGCCACCCTGAT
CCACCAGAGCATCACCGGCCTGTACGAGACACGGATCGACCTGTCTCAGCTGGGAGGCGACAAGCGTCCT
GCTGCTACTAAGAAAGCTGGTCAAGCTAAGAAAAAGAAAGCTAGCGGCAGCGGCGCCACCAACTTCAGCC
TGCTGAAGCAGGCCGGCGACGTGGAGGAGAACCCCGGCCCCATGGCCAAGCCTTTGTCTCAAGAAGAATC
CACCCTCATTGAAAGAGCAACGGCTACAATCAACAGCATCCCCATCTCTGAAGACTACAGCGTCGCCAGC
GCAGCTCTCTCTAGCGACGGCCGCATCTTCACTGGTGTCAATGTATATCATTTTACTGGGGGACCTTGTG
CAGAACTCGTGGTGCTGGGCACTGCTGCTGCTGCGGCAGCTGGCAACCTGACTTGTATCGTCGCGATCGG
AAATGAGAACAGGGGCATCTTGAGCCCCTGCGGACGGTGCCGACAGGTGCTTCTCGATCTGCATCCTGGG
ATCAAAGCCATAGTGAAGGACAGTGATGGACAGCCGACGGCAGTTGGGATTCGTGAATTGCTGCCCTCTG
GTTATGTGTGGGAGGGCTAAACGCGTTAAGTCGACAATCAACCTCTGGATTACAAAATTTGTGAAAGATT
GACTGGTATTCTTAACTATGTTGCTCCTTTTACGCTATGTGGATACGCTGCTTTAATGCCTTTGTATCAT
GCTATTGCTTCCCGTATGGCTTTCATTTTCTCCTCCTTGTATAAATCCTGGTTGCTGTCTCTTTATGAGG
AGTTGTGGCCCGTTGTCAGGCAACGTGGCGTGGTGTGCACTGTGTTTGCTGACGCAACCCCCACTGGTTG
GGGCATTGCCACCACCTGTCAGCTCCTTTCCGGGACTTTCGCTTTCCCCCTCCCTATTGCCACGGCGGAA
CTCATCGCCGCCTGCCTTGCCCGCTGCTGGACAGGGGCTCGGCTGTTGGGCACTGACAATTCCGTGGTGT
TGTCGGGGAAATCATCGTCCTTTCCTTGGCTGCTCGCCTGTGTTGCCACCTGGATTCTGCGCGGGACGTC
CTTCTGCTACGTCCCTTCGGCCCTCAATCCAGCGGACCTTCCTTCCCGCGGCCTGCTGCCGGCTCTGCGG
CCTCTTCCGCGTCTTCGCCTTCGCCCTCAGACGAGTCGGATCTCCCTTTGGGCCGCCTCCCCGCGTCGAC
TTTAAGACCAATGACTTACAAGGCAGCTGTAGATCTTAGCCACTTTTTAAAAGAAAAGGGGGGACTGGAA
GGGCTAATTCACTCCCAACGAAGACAAGATCTGCTTTTTGCTTGTACTGGGTCTCTCTGGTTAGACCAGA
TCTGAGCCTGGGAGCTCTCTGGCTAACTAGGGAACCCACTGCTTAAGCCTCAATAAAGCTTGCCTTGAGT
GCTTCAAGTAGTGTGTGCCCGTCTGTTGTGTGACTCTGGTAACTAGAGATCCCTCAGACCCTTTTAGTCA
GTGTGGAAAATCTCTAGCAGTACGTATAGTAGTTCATGTCATCTTATTATTCAGTATTTATAACTTGCAA
AGAAATGAATATCAGAGAGTGAGAGGAACTTGTTTATTGCAGCTTATAATGGTTACAAATAAAGCAATAG
CATCACAAATTTCACAAATAAAGCATTTTTTTCACTGCATTCTAGTTGTGGTTTGTCCAAACTCATCAAT
GTATCTTATCATGTCTGGCTCTAGCTATCCCGCCCCTAACTCCGCCCATCCCGCCCCTAACTCCGCCCAG
TTCCGCCCATTCTCCGCCCCATGGCTGACTAATTTTTTTTATTTATGCAGAGGCCGAGGCCGCCTCGGCC
TCTGAGCTATTCCAGAAGTAGTGAGGAGGCTTTTTTGGAGGCCTAGGGACGTACCCAATTCGCCCTATAG
TGAGTCGTATTACGCGCGCTCACTGGCCGTCGTTTTACAACGTCGTGACTGGGAAAACCCTGGCGTTACC
CAACTTAATCGCCTTGCAGCACATCCCCCTTTCGCCAGCTGGCGTAATAGCGAAGAGGCCCGCACCGATC
GCCCTTCCCAACAGTTGCGCAGCCTGAATGGCGAATGGG
[124 nt withheld, positions 8720-8843]
C
[91 nt withheld, positions 8845-8935]
A
[49 nt withheld, positions 8937-8985]
CCTTTGACGTTGGAGTCCACGTTCTTT
[37 nt withheld, positions 9013-9049]
ACCCTATCTCGGTCTATTCTTTTGATTTATAAGGGATTTTGCCGATTTCGGCCTATTGGTTAAAAAATGA
GCTGATTTAACAAAAATTTAACGCGAATTTTAACAAAATATTAACGCTTACAATTTAGGTGGCACTTTTC
GGGGAAATGTGCGCGGAACCCCTATTTGTTTATTTTTCTAAATACATTCAAATATGTATCCGCTCATGAG
ACAATAACCCTGATAAATGCTTCAATAATATTGAAAAAGGAAGAGTATGAGTATTCAACATTTCCGTGTC
GCCCTTATTCCCTTTTTTGCGGCATTTTGCCTTCCTGTTTTTGCTCACCCAGAAACGCTGGTGAAAGTAA
AAGATGCTGAAGATCAGTTGGGTGCACGAGTGGGTTACATCGAACTGGATCTCAACAGCGGTAAGATCCT
TGAGAGTTTTCGCCCCGAAGAACGTTTTCCAATGATGAGCACTTTTAAAGTTCTGCTATGTGGCGCGGTA
TTATCCCGTATTGACGCCGGGCAAGAGCAACTCGGTCGCCGCATACACTATTCTCAGAATGACTTGGTTG
AGTACTCACCAGTCACAGAAAAGCATCTTACGGATGGCATGACAGTAAGAGAATTATGCAGTGCTGCCAT
AACCATGAGTGATAACACTGCGGCCAACTTACTTCTGACAACGATCGGAGGACCGAAGGAGCTAACCGCT
TTTTTGCACAACATGGGGGATCATGTAACTCGCCTTGATCGTTGGGAACCGGAGCTGAATGAAGCCATAC
CAAACGACGAGCGTGACACCACGATGCCTGTAGCAATGGCAACAACGTTGCGCAAACTATTAACTGGCGA
ACTACTTACTCTAGCTTCCCGGCAACAATTAATAGACTGGATGGAGGCGGATAAAGTTGCAGGACCACTT
CTGCGCTCGGCCCTTCCGGCTGGCTGGTTTATTGCTGATAAATCTGGAGCCGGTGAGCGTGGGTCTCGCG
GTATCATTGCAGCACTGGGGCCAGATGGTAAGCCCTCCCGTATCGTAGTTATCTACACGACGGGGAGTCA
GGCAACTATGGATGAACGAAATAGACAGATCGCTGAGATAGGTGCCTCACTGATTAAGCATTGGTAACTG
TCAGACCAAGTTTACTCATATATACTTTAGATTGATTTAAAACTTCATTTTTAATTTAAAAGGATCTAGG
TGAAGATCCTTTTTGATAATCTCATGACCAAAATCCCTTAACGTGAGTTTTCGTTCCACTGAGCGTCAGA
CCCCGTAGAAAAGATCAAAGGATCTTCTTGAGATCCTTTTTTTCTGCGCGTAATCTGCTGCTTGCAAACA
AAAAAACCACCGCTACCAGCGGTGGTTTGTTTGCCGGATCAAGAGCTACCAACTCTTTTTCCGAAGGTAA
CTGGCTTCAGCAGAGCGCAGATACCAAATACTGTTCTTCTAGTGTAGCCGTAGTTAGGCCACCACTTCAA
GAACTCTGTAGCACCGCCTACATACCTCGCTCTGCTAATCCTGTTACCAGTGGCTGCTGCCAGTGGCGAT
AAGTCGTGTCTTACCGGGTTGGACTCAAGACGATAGTTACCGGATAAGGCGCAGCGGTCGGGCTGAACGG
GGGGTTCGTGCACACAGCCCAGCTTGGAGCGAACGACCTACACCGAACTGAGATACCTACAGCGTGAGCT
ATGAGAAAGCGCCACGCTTCCCGAAGGGAGAAAGGCGGACAGGTATCCGGTAAGCGGCAGGGTCGGAACA
GGAGAGCGCACGAGGGAGCTTCCAGGGGGAAACGCCTGGTATCTTTATAGTCCTGTCGGGTTTCGCCACC
TCTGACTTGAGCGTCGATTTTTGTGATGCTCGTCAGGGGGGCGGAGCCTATGGAAAAACGCCAGCAACGC
GGCCTTTTTACGGTTCCTGGCCTTTTGCTGGCCTTTTGCTCACATGTTCTTTCCTGCGTTATCCCCTGAT
TCTGTGGATAACCGTATTACCGCCTTTGAGTGAGCTGATACCGCTCGCCGCAGCCGAACGACCGAGCGCA
GCGAGTCAGTGAGCGAGGAAGCGGAAGAGCGCCCAATACGCAAACCGCCTCTCCCCGCGCGTTGGCCGAT
TCATTAATGCAGCTGGCACGACAGGTTTCCCGACTGGAAAGCGGGCAGTGAGCGCAACGCAATTAATGTG
AGTTAGCTCACTCATTAGGCACCCCAGGCTTTACACTTTATGCTTCCGGCTCGTATGTTGTGTGGAATTG
TGAGCGGATAACAATTTCACACAGGAAACAGCTATGACCATGATTACGCCAAGCGCGCAATTAACCCTCA
CTAAAGGGAACAAAAGCTGGAGCTGCAAGC
Features (pLannotate 1.2.2; 29 found; start..end, strand, type, name):
      5..231     +  promoter       RSV promoter: Rous sarcoma virus enhancer/promoter
    232..412     +  LTR            5' LTR (truncated): truncated 5' long terminal repeat (LTR) from HIV-1
    459..584     +  misc_feature   HIV-1 Ψ: packaging signal of human immunodeficiency virus type 1
    568..931     +  CDS            HIV-1 gag (fragment): gag protein from human immunodeficiency virus 1; gag
   1077..1310    +  misc_feature   RRE: The Rev response element (RRE) of HIV-1 allows for Rev-dependent mRNA export from the nucleus to the cytoplasm.
   1687..1713    +  CDS            Rev (fragment): human immunodeficiency virus 1 (HIV-1) Rev protein; rev; enhances nuclear export of unspliced and incompletely spliced viral mRNAs
   1717..1957    +  promoter       U6 promoter: RNA polymerase III promoter for human U6 snRNA
   1987..2062    +  misc_RNA       gRNA scaffold: guide RNA scaffold for the Streptococcus pyogenes CRISPR/Cas9 system
   2110..2227    +  misc_feature   cPPT/CTS: central polypurine tract and central termination sequence of HIV-1
   2296..2507    +  promoter       EF-1α core promoter: core promoter for human elongation factor EF-1α
   2611..4212    +  CDS            Cas9(N): N-terminal portion of Streptococcus pyogenes Cas9 (Zetsche et al., 2015)
   4213..6711    +  CDS            Cas9(C): C-terminal portion of Streptococcus pyogenes Cas9 (Zetsche et al., 2015)
   6832..7230    +  CDS            BSD: blasticidin S deaminase; Aspergillus terreus BSD; confers resistance to blasticidin
   7246..7834    +  misc_feature   WPRE: woodchuck hepatitis virus posttranscriptional regulatory element
   7885..7904    +  misc_feature   cPPT/CTS (fragment): central polypurine tract and central termination sequence of HIV-1
   7906..8139    +  LTR            3' LTR (ΔU3): self-inactivating 3' long terminal repeat (LTR) from HIV-1
   8217..8338    +  polyA_signal   SV40 poly(A) signal: SV40 polyadenylation signal
   8378..8513    +  rep_origin     SV40 ori: SV40 origin of replication
   8534..8552    -  promoter       T7 promoter: promoter for bacteriophage T7 RNA polymerase
   8560..8715    +  CDS            lacZα (fragment): LacZα fragment of β-galactosidase; lacZ fragment
   8720..9148    +  rep_origin     f1 ori (sequence partly withheld): f1 bacteriophage origin of replication; arrow indicates direction of (+) strand synthesis
   9201..9305    +  promoter       AmpR promoter: bla
   9306..10166   +  CDS            AmpR: β-lactamase; bla; confers resistance to ampicillin, carbenicillin, and related antibiotics
  10337..10925   +  rep_origin     ori: high-copy-number ColE1/pMB1/pBR322/pUC origin of replication
  11108..11200   +  CDS            lacI (fragment): lac repressor; lacI; The lac repressor binds to the lac operator to inhibit transcription in E. coli. This inhibition can be relieved by adding lactose or isopropyl-β-D-thiogalactopyranoside (IPTG).
  11213..11234   +  protein_bind   CAP binding site: CAP binding activates transcription in the presence of cAMP. E. coli catabolite activator protein
  11249..11279   +  promoter       lac promoter: promoter for the E. coli lac operon
  11283..11305   +  protein_bind   lac operator (fragment): The lac repressor binds to the lac operator to inhibit transcription in E. coli. This inhibition can be relieved by adding lactose or isopropyl-β-D-thiogalactopyranoside (IPTG). lac repressor encoded by lacI
  11348..11366   +  promoter       T3 promoter: promoter for bacteriophage T3 RNA polymerase
