[The description below was written by a language model from this plasmid's Addgene catalogue record and pLannotate feature annotations shown in this document.]
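Description:
LentiCRISPR-B_sgRNA_EXOSC8 (pP18(T)_B1-AVA4071) is an all-in-one lentiviral CRISPR vector of about 11.4 kb, built on the LentiCRISPR-B backbone. It delivers Streptococcus pyogenes Cas9, a blasticidin resistance marker and a single guide RNA against human EXOSC8, which encodes an RNA exosome subunit (also known as RRP43). In bacteria it is maintained through a high-copy ColE1/pUC-type origin and selected with ampicillin via the β-lactamase gene. The backbone also carries an f1 origin, an SV40 origin and poly(A) signal, and remnants of lac and T7/T3 promoter elements that have no role in the payload.

The viral portion has a third-generation, self-inactivating layout. An RSV promoter fused to a truncated HIV-1 5' LTR drives genomic RNA production in packaging cells. This is followed by the Ψ packaging signal with a gag fragment, the RRE for Rev-dependent nuclear export, a cPPT/CTS element, and a ΔU3 3' LTR that inactivates LTR promoter activity after integration. Within this frame, a human U6 Pol III promoter transcribes the EXOSC8 spacer, inserted by Gibson cloning, fused to the SpCas9 gRNA scaffold. Downstream, an EF-1α core promoter drives Cas9, which the annotation software splits into contiguous N- and C-terminal halves. According to the catalogue entry, Cas9 is linked by a P2A peptide to blasticidin S deaminase, so both proteins come from one transcript, and a WPRE enhances its expression.

The construct is intended for transduction of human cells, blasticidin selection of transduced cells and Cas9-mediated disruption of EXOSC8. It was deposited with a study that used a forward genetic approach to identify human pathways acting on nuclear non-coding RNAs.
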