Addgene plasmid #239306: LentiCRISPR-B_sgRNA_EXOSC8 (pP18(T)_B1-AVA4071)
Purpose: Lentiviral vector expressing Cas9-P2A-Blasticidin and an sgRNA targeting EXOSC8
Depositing lab: Andrei Alexandrov. Depositing organization: Clemson University. Publication: Identification of human pathways acting on nuclear non-coding RNAs using the Mirror forward genetic approach. Che R, Panah M, Mirani B, Knowles K, Ostapovich A, Majumdar D, Chen X, DeSimone J, White W, Noonan M, Luo H, Alexandrov A. Nat Commun. 2025 May 22;16(1):4741. doi: 10.1038/s41467-025-59998-3. PubMed 40399278.
Backbone
  Vector backbone: LentiCRISPR-B
  Vector type: Lentiviral, CRISPR
  Selectable markers: Blasticidin
Growth in bacteria
  Bacterial resistance: Ampicillin, 100 μg/mL
  Growth temperature: 37°C
  Growth strain: NEB Stable
  Copy number: High Copy
Gene/Insert
  Gene/Insert name: U6-driven sgRNA targeting EXOSC8
  gRNA/shRNA sequence: CTTACCGATGTTGACAGTTG
  Species: H. sapiens (human)
  Entrez Gene: EXOSC8 (a.k.a. CIP3, EAP2, OIP2, PCH1C, RRP43, Rrp43p, bA421P11.3, p9)
  Cloning method: Gibson Cloning
  Sequencing primers: 5′ CGTGACGTAGAAAGTAATAATTTCTTGGGTAG
Terms and licenses: Academic/Nonprofit Terms; Industry Terms: Not Available to Industry
Depositor comments: Please visit https://doi.org/10.1101/2024.09.26.615073 for bioRxiv preprint.
How to cite: LentiCRISPR-B_sgRNA_EXOSC8 (pP18(T)_B1-AVA4071) was a gift from Andrei Alexandrov (Addgene plasmid # 239306 ; http://n2t.net/addgene:239306 ; RRID:Addgene_239306)
